Addgene plasmid #222220: pSN95
Purpose: For recombinant expression of vanA (PP_3736 from Pseudomonas putida) with a C-terminal His tag
Depositing lab: Gregg Beckham. Depositing organization: National Laboratory of the Rockies (NLR). Publication: Evolution and engineering of pathways for aromatic O-demethylation in Pseudomonas putida KT2440. Bleem AC, Kuatsjah E, Johnsen J, Mohamed ET, Alexander WG, Kellermyer ZA, Carroll AL, Rossi R, Schlander IB, Peabody V GL, Guss AM, Feist AM, Beckham GT. Metab Eng. 2024 Jul;84:145-157. doi: 10.1016/j.ymben.2024.06.009. Epub 2024 Jun 25. PubMed 38936762.
Backbone
  Vector backbone: pD444-CH
  Backbone size w/o insert (bp): 4037
  Total vector size (bp): 5083
  Vector type: Bacterial Expression
Growth in bacteria
  Bacterial resistance: Ampicillin, 100 μg/mL
  Growth temperature: 37°C
  Growth strain: DH5alpha
  Copy number: Unknown
Gene/Insert
  Gene/Insert name: vanA putida (alt name: PP_3736)
  Species: Pseudomonas putida KT2440
  Insert size (bp): 1068
  GenBank ID: AAN69332.1
  Entrez Gene: PP_RS19450 (a.k.a. PP_RS19450, PP_3736)
  Promoter: T5-lac
  Tag / fusion protein: 6x His (C terminal on insert)
  Cloning method: Gibson Cloning
  Sequencing primers: 5′ gagtttagggaaagagcatttg
Terms and licenses: Academic/Nonprofit Terms; Industry Terms: Not Available to Industry
How to cite: pSN95 was a gift from Gregg Beckham (Addgene plasmid # 222220 ; http://n2t.net/addgene:222220 ; RRID:Addgene_222220)
