[The description below was written by a language model from this plasmid's Addgene catalogue record and pLannotate feature annotations shown in this document.]
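Description:
pSN95 is a 5,083 bp bacterial expression plasmid built on the pD444-CH backbone for recombinant production of VanA from Pseudomonas putida KT2440 (locus PP_3736) carrying a C-terminal 6x His tag. It replicates in E. coli from a high-copy ColE1/pUC-type origin and is selected with ampicillin through a β-lactamase (AmpR) gene driven by its own promoter. The plasmid also carries a lacI gene with its native promoter, so the lac repressor needed to control the expression cassette is supplied from the vector itself.

The roughly 1.07 kb vanA coding sequence, inserted by Gibson cloning, sits downstream of a T5-lac promoter. The feature table does not call the T5 promoter itself but shows three lac operator sites just upstream of the gene, including a symmetric operator optimized for tight repressor binding. This arrangement keeps transcription repressed until lactose or IPTG relieves LacI binding, and because T5 promoters are recognized by the host E. coli RNA polymerase, a T7 polymerase-expressing strain is not required. The His tag is not annotated separately, though the catalogue entry places it at the C terminus of the insert, where it would allow immobilized metal affinity purification. Fragments of rrnB terminators flank the cassette, while the short lacZα and KanR matches appear to be incidental backbone remnants rather than functional elements. The associated publication concerns the evolution and engineering of aromatic O-demethylation pathways in P. putida KT2440, so the plasmid fits the production of tagged VanA protein in that context, although the record does not state the specific downstream experiments.
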