Features (pLannotate 1.2.2; 14 found; start..end, strand, type, name):
     86..674     +  rep_origin     ori: high-copy-number ColE1/pMB1/pBR322/pUC origin of replication
    899..916     +  terminator     rrnB T2 terminator (fragment): transcription terminator T2 from the E. coli rrnB gene
    941..960     -  CDS            lacZα (fragment): LacZα fragment of β-galactosidase; lacZ fragment
   1416..1432    +  protein_bind   lac operator: The lac repressor binds to the lac operator to inhibit transcription in E. coli. This inhibition can be relieved by adding lactose or isopropyl-β-D-thiogalactopyranoside (IPTG). lac repressor encoded by lacI
   1477..1493    +  protein_bind   lac operator: The lac repressor binds to the lac operator to inhibit transcription in E. coli. This inhibition can be relieved by adding lactose or isopropyl-β-D-thiogalactopyranoside (IPTG). lac repressor encoded by lacI
   1507..1526    +  protein_bind   lac operator (symmetric): The lac repressor binds to the lac operator to inhibit transcription in E. coli. This inhibition can be relieved by adding lactose or isopropyl-β-D-thiogalactopyranoside (IPTG). The symmetric lac operator was optimized for tight binding of lac repressor. lac repressor encoded by lacI
   1589..2644    +  CDS            vanA: VANA_PSEUH - Protein inferred from homology: Swiss-Prot protein existence level 3. From Pseudomonas sp. (strain HR199 / DSM 7063).
   2717..2757    -  terminator     rrnB T1 terminator (fragment): transcription terminator T1 from the E. coli rrnB gene
   2759..2874    -  ncRNA          5S rRNA: Accession: RF00001 - 5S ribosomal RNA
   2905..2929    +  CDS            KanR (fragment): aminoglycoside phosphotransferase; aph(3')-Ia; confers resistance to kanamycin
   2959..3055    +  promoter       AmpR promoter (fragment): bla
   3058..3918    +  CDS            AmpR: β-lactamase; bla; confers resistance to ampicillin, carbenicillin, and related antibiotics
   3927..4000    +  promoter       lacI promoter (fragment): lacI
   4001..5080    +  CDS            lacI: LACI_ECOLI - Experimental evidence at protein level: Swiss-Prot protein existence level 1. Repressor of the lactose operon. Binds allolactose as an inducer. From Escherichia coli (strain K12).
>Addgene plasmid #222220 | pSN95 | addgene full sequence | sequence record 437832 | Addgene NGS Result
CTCATGACCAAAATCCCTTAACGTGAGTTACGCGCGCGTCGTTCCACTGAGCGTCAGACCCCGTAGAAAA
GATCAAAGGATCTTCTTGAGATCCTTTTTTTCTGCGCGTAATCTGCTGCTTGCAAACAAAAAAACCACCG
CTACCAGCGGTGGTTTGTTTGCCGGATCAAGAGCTACCAACTCTTTTTCCGAAGGTAACTGGCTTCAGCA
GAGCGCAGATACCAAATACTGTTCTTCTAGTGTAGCCGTAGTTAGCCCACCACTTCAAGAACTCTGTAGC
ACCGCCTACATACCTCGCTCTGCTAATCCTGTTACCAGTGGCTGCTGCCAGTGGCGATAAGTCGTGTCTT
ACCGGGTTGGACTCAAGACGATAGTTACCGGATAAGGCGCAGCGGTCGGGCTGAACGGGGGGTTCGTGCA
CACAGCCCAGCTTGGAGCGAACGACCTACACCGAACTGAGATACCTACAGCGTGAGCTATGAGAAAGCGC
CACGCTTCCCGAAGGGAGAAAGGCGGACAGGTATCCGGTAAGCGGCAGGGTCGGAACAGGAGAGCGCACG
AGGGAGCTTCCAGGGGGAAACGCCTGGTATCTTTATAGTCCTGTCGGGTTTCGCCACCTCTGACTTGAGC
GTCGATTTTTGTGATGCTCGTCAGGGGGGCGGAGCCTATGGAAAAACGCCAGCAACGCGGCCTTTTTACG
GTTCCTGGCCTTTTGCTGGCCTTTTGCTCACATGTTCTTTCCTGCGTTATCCCCTGATTCTGTGGATAAC
CGTATTACCGCCTTTGAGTGAGCTGATACCGCTCGCCGCAGCCGAACGACCGAGCGCAGCGAGTCAGTGA
GCGAGGAAGCGGAAGGCGAGAGTAGGGAACTGCCAGGCATCAAACTAAGCAGAAGGCCCCTGACGGATGG
CCTTTTTGCGTTTCTACAAACTCTTTCTGTGTTGTAAAACGACGGCCAGTCTTAAGCTCGGGCCCCCTGG
GCGGTTCTGATAACGAGTAATCGTTAATCCGCAAATAACGTAAAAACCCGCTTCGGCGGGTTTTTTTATG
GGGGGAGTTTAGGGAAAGAGCATTTGTCAGAATATTTAAGGGCGCCTGTCACTTTGCTTGATATATGAGA
ATTATTTAACCTTATAAATGAGAAAAAAGCAACGCACTTTAAATAAGATACGTTGCTTTTTCGATTGATG
AACACCTATAATTAAACTATTCATCTATTATTTATGATTTTTTGTATATACAATATTTCTAGTTTGTTAA
AGAGAATTAAGAAAATAAATCTCGAAAATAATAAAGGGAAAATCAGTTTTTGATATCAAAATTATACATG
TCAACGATAATACAAAATATAATACAAACTATAAGATGTTATCAGTATTTATTATCATTTAGAATAAATT
TTGTGTCGCCCTTAATTGTGAGCGGATAACAATTACGAGCTTCATGCACAGTGAAATCATGAAAAATTTA
TTTGCTTTGTGAGCGGATAACAATTATAATATGTGGAATTGTGAGCGCTCACAATTCCACAACGGTTTCC
CTCTAGAAATAATTTTGTTTAACTTTTCGAGACCTAAGGAGGTAAAAAATGTATCCAAAGAATACCTGGT
ATGTTGCGTGTACGCCAGATGAAATTGCTACTAAGCCGCTGGGCCGTCAAATCTGTGGCGAGAAAATCGT
TTTCTACCGTGCACGTGAGAATCAAGTCGCGGCCGTTGAAGATTTCTGCCCGCATCGCGGTGCGCCGCTG
AGCCTGGGTTACGTGGAAGATGGCAACCTGGTTTGCGGTTACCACGGCCTGGTCATGGGCTGCGATGGTA
AGACCGTGAGCATGCCGGGTCAACGTGTCCGCGGTTTTCCGTGCAATAAAACCTTCGCAGCCGTGGAACG
TTACGGTTTTATCTGGGTCTGGCCGGGTGACCAAGCGCAGGCAGACCCGGCTCTGATCCCGCACCTGGAG
TGGGCAGTGTCCGATGAGTGGGCGTACGGTGGCGGCCTGTTCCATATTGGTTGCGACTACCGCTTGATGA
TCGACAACCTGATGGACTTGACCCACGAAACGTATGTTCACGCCAGCAGCATTGGTCAGAAAGAAATCGA
CGAAGCGCCGCCGGTTACGACGGTCACCGGCGACGAAGTTGTGACTGCCCGTCACATGGAAAACATTATG
GCGCCTCCGTTCTGGCGTATGGCACTGCGCGGTAATGGTCTGGCGGACGACGTGCCGGTGGACCGTTGGC
AGATTTGTCGCTTTACCCCTCCGTCGCACGTTTTGATTGAGGTCGGCGTCGCCCATGCTGGTAAGGGTGG
CTATCACGCTGAGGCACAACATAAAGCGAGCTCCATCGTTGTGGATTTCATCACCCCGGAGAGCGACACC
TCTATTTGGTACTTTTGGGGCATGGCGCGCAACTTTGCAGCACACGATCAGACCCTGACGGATAATATTC
GCGAGGGTCAGGGTAAGATCTTCAGCGAAGATCTGGAAATGCTGGAGCGTCAGCAACAAAACCTGTTAGC
GCATCCGGAGCGTAACCTCCTGAAACTGAACATTGATGCCGGTGGCGTGCAGAGCCGTAAGGTACTGGAG
CGCATCATTGCCCAAGAGCGTGCGCCGCAGCCGCAGCTGATTGCGACGAGCGCGAATCCGGCGGGTCATC
ACCACCACCACCATTGAGGTCTCACCCCAAGGGCGACACCCCATAATTAGCCCGGGCGAAAGGCCCAGTC
TTTCGACTGAGCCTTTCGTTTTATTTGATGCCTGGCAGTTCCCTACTCTCGCATGGGGAGTCCCCACACT
ACCATCGGCGCTACGGCGTTTCACTTCTGAGTTCGGCATGGGGTCAGGTGGGACCACCGCGCTACTGCCG
CCAGGCAAACAAGGGGTGTTATGAGCCATATTCAGGTATAAATGGGCTCGCGATAATGTTCAGAATTGGT
TAATTGGTTGTAACACTGACCCCTATTTGTTTATTTTTCTAAATACATTCAAATATGTATCCGCTCATGA
GACAATAACCCTGATAAATGCTTCAATAATATTGAAAAAGGAAGAATATGAGTATTCAACATTTCCGTGT
CGCCCTTATTCCCTTTTTTGCGGCATTTTGCCTTCCTGTTTTTGCTCACCCAGAAACGCTGGTGAAAGTA
AAAGATGCTGAAGATCAGTTGGGTGCACGAGTGGGTTACATCGAACTGGATCTCAACAGCGGTAAGATCC
TTGAGAGTTTTCGCCCCGAAGAACGTTTTCCAATGATGAGCACTTTTAAAGTTCTGCTATGTGGCGCGGT
ATTATCCCGTATTGACGCCGGGCAAGAGCAACTCGGTCGCCGCATACACTATTCTCAGAATGACTTGGTT
GAGTACTCACCAGTCACAGAAAAGCATCTTACGGATGGCATGACAGTAAGAGAATTATGCAGTGCTGCCA
TAACCATGAGTGATAACACTGCGGCCAACTTACTTCTGACAACGATCGGAGGACCGAAGGAGCTAACCGC
TTTTTTGCACAACATGGGGGATCATGTAACTCGCCTTGATCGTTGGGAACCGGAGCTGAATGAAGCCATA
CCAAACGACGAGCGTGACACCACGATGCCTGTAGCGATGGCAACAACGTTGCGCAAACTATTAACTGGCG
AACTACTTACTCTAGCTTCCCGGCAACAATTAATAGACTGGATGGAGGCGGATAAAGTTGCAGGACCACT
TCTGCGCTCGGCCCTTCCGGCTGGCTGGTTTATTGCTGATAAATCCGGAGCCGGTGAGCGTGGTTCTCGC
GGTATCATCGCAGCGCTGGGGCCAGATGGTAAGCCCTCCCGTATCGTAGTTATCTACACGACGGGGAGTC
AGGCAACTATGGATGAACGAAATAGACAGATCGCTGAGATAGGTGCCTCACTGATTAAGCATTGGTAAGC
GGCGCGCCATCGAATGGCGCAAAACCTTTCGCGGTATGGCATGATAGCGCCCGGAAGAGAGTCAATTCAG
GGTGGTGAATATGAAACCAGTAACGTTATACGATGTCGCAGAGTATGCCGGTGTCTCTTATCAGACCGTT
TCCCGCGTGGTGAACCAGGCCAGCCACGTTTCTGCGAAAACGCGGGAAAAAGTGGAAGCGGCGATGGCGG
AGCTGAATTACATTCCCAACCGCGTGGCACAACAACTGGCGGGCAAACAGTCGTTGCTGATTGGCGTTGC
CACCTCCAGTCTGGCCCTGCACGCGCCGTCGCAAATTGTCGCGGCGATTAAATCTCGCGCCGATCAACTG
GGTGCCAGCGTGGTGGTGTCGATGGTAGAACGAAGCGGCGTCGAAGCCTGTAAAGCGGCGGTGCACAATC
TTCTCGCGCAACGCGTCAGTGGGCTGATCATTAACTATCCGCTGGATGACCAGGATGCCATTGCTGTGGA
AGCTGCCTGCACTAATGTTCCGGCGTTATTTCTTGATGTCTCTGACCAGACACCCATCAACAGTATTATT
TTCTCCCATGAGGACGGTACGCGACTGGGCGTGGAGCATCTGGTCGCATTGGGTCACCAGCAAATCGCGC
TGTTAGCGGGCCCATTAAGTTCTGTCTCGGCGCGTCTGCGTCTGGCTGGCTGGCATAAATATCTCACTCG
CAATCAAATTCAGCCGATAGCGGAACGGGAAGGCGACTGGAGTGCCATGTCCGGTTTTCAACAAACCATG
CAAATGCTGAATGAGGGCATCGTTCCCACTGCGATGCTGGTTGCCAACGATCAGATGGCGCTGGGCGCAA
TGCGCGCCATTACCGAGTCCGGGCTGCGCGTTGGTGCGGATATCTCGGTAGTGGGATACGACGATACCGA
AGATAGCTCATGTTATATCCCGCCGTTAACCACCATCAAACAGGATTTTCGCCTGCTGGGGCAAACCAGC
GTGGACCGCTTGCTGCAACTCTCTCAGGGCCAGGCGGTGAAGGGCAATCAGCTGTTGCCAGTCTCACTGG
TGAAAAGAAAAACCACCCTGGCGCCCAATACGCAAACCGCCTCTCCCCGCGCGTTGGCCGATTCATTAAT
GCAGCTGGCACGACAGGTTTCCCGACTGGAAAGCGGGCAGTGA
